>Addgene plasmid #116836 | pHAGE-RBPMS__NTRK3 | addgene full sequence | sequence record 241707 | Addgene NGS Result
TGGAAGGGCTAATTCACTCCCAAAGAAGACAAGATATCCTTGATCTGTGGATCTACCACACACAAGGCTA
CTTCCCTGATTAGCAGAACTACACACCAGGGCCAGGGGTCAGATATCCACTGACCTTTGGATGGTGCTAC
AAGCTAGTACCAGTTGAGCCAGATAAGGTAGAAGAGGCCAATAAAGGAGAGAACACCAGCTTGTTACACC
CTGTGAGCCTGCATGGGATGGATGACCCGGAGAGAGAAGTGTTAGAGTGGAGGTTTGACAGCCGCCTAGC
ATTTCATCACGTGGCCCGAGAGCTGCATCCGGAGTACTTCAAGAACTGCTGATATCGAGCTTGCTACAAG
GGACTTTCCGCTGGGGACTTTCCAGGGAGGCGTGGCCTGGGCGGGACTGGGGAGTGGCGAGCCCTCAGAT
CCTGCATATAAGCAGCTGCTTTTTGCCTGTACTGGGTCTCTCTGGTTAGACCAGATCTGAGCCTGGGAGC
TCTCTGGCTAACTAGGGAACCCACTGCTTAAGCCTCAATAAAGCTTGCCTTGAGTGCTTCAAGTAGTGTG
TGCCCGTCTGTTGTGTGACTCTGGTAACTAGAGATCCCTCAGACCCTTTTAGTCAGTGTGGAAAATCTCT
AGCAGTGGCGCCCGAACAGGGACTTGAAAGCGAAAGGGAAACCAGAGGAGCTCTCTCGACGCAGGACTCG
GCTTGCTGAAGCGCGCACGGCAAGAGGCGAGGGGCGGCGACTGGTGAGTACGCCAAAAATTTTGACTAGC
GGAGGCTAGAAGGAGAGAGATGGGTGCGAGAGCGTCAGTATTAAGCGGGGGAGAATTAGATCGCGATGGG
AAAAAATTCGGTTAAGGCCAGGGGGAAAGAAAAAATATAAATTAAAACATATAGTATGGGCAAGCAGGGA
GCTAGAACGATTCGCAGTTAATCCTGGCCTGTTAGAAACATCAGAAGGCTGTAGACAAATACTGGGACAG
CTACAACCATCCCTTCAGACAGGATCAGAAGAACTTAGATCATTATATAATACAGTAGCAACCCTCTATT
GTGTGCATCAAAGGATAGAGATAAAAGACACCAAGGAAGCTTTAGACAAGATAGAGGAAGAGCAAAACAA
AAGTAAGACCACCGCACAGCAAGCGGCCGGCCGCTGATCTTCAGACCTGGAGGAGGAGATATGAGGGACA
ATTGGAGAAGTGAATTATATAAATATAAAGTAGTAAAAATTGAACCATTAGGAGTAGCACCCACCAAGGC
AAAGAGAAGAGTGGTGCAGAGAGAAAAAAGAGCAGTGGGAATAGGAGCTTTGTTCCTTGGGTTCTTGGGA
GCAGCAGGAAGCACTATGGGCGCAGCGTCAATGACGCTGACGGTACAGGCCAGACAATTATTGTCTGGTA
TAGTGCAGCAGCAGAACAATTTGCTGAGGGCTATTGAGGCGCAACAGCATCTGTTGCAACTCACAGTCTG
GGGCATCAAGCAGCTCCAGGCAAGAATCCTGGCTGTGGAAAGATACCTAAAGGATCAACAGCTCCTGGGG
ATTTGGGGTTGCTCTGGAAAACTCATTTGCACCACTGCTGTGCCTTGGAATGCTAGTTGGAGTAATAAAT
CTCTGGAACAGATTTGGAATCACACGACCTGGATGGAGTGGGACAGAGAAATTAACAATTACACAAGCTT
AATACACTCCTTAATTGAAGAATCGCAAAACCAGCAAGAAAAGAATGAACAAGAATTATTGGAATTAGAT
AAATGGGCAAGTTTGTGGAATTGGTTTAACATAACAAATTGGCTGTGGTATATAAAATTATTCATAATGA
TAGTAGGAGGCTTGGTAGGTTTAAGAATAGTTTTTGCTGTACTTTCTATAGTGAATAGAGTTAGGCAGGG
ATATTCACCATTATCGTTTCAGACCCACCTCCCAACCCCGAGGGGACCCGACAGGCCCGAAGGAATAGAA
GAAGAAGGTGGAGAGAGAGACAGAGACAGATCCATTCGATTAGTGAACGGATCTCGACGGTATCGCCGAA
TTCACAAATGGCAGTATTCATCCACAATTTTAAAAGAAAAGGGGGGATTGGGGGGTACAGTGCAGGGGAA
AGAATAGTAGACATAATAGCAACAGACATACAAACTAAAGAATTACAAAAACAAATTACAAAAATTCAAA
ATTTTCGGGTTTATTACAGGGACAGCAGAGATCCAGTTTGGACTAGTCGTGAGGCTCCGGTGCCCGTCAG
TGGGCAGAGCGCACATCGCCCACAGTCCCCGAGAAGTTGGGGGGAGGGGTCGGCAATTGAACCGGTGCCT
AGAGAAGGTGGCGCGGGGTAAACTGGGAAAGTGATGTCGTGTACTGGCTCCGCCTTTTTCCCGAGGGTGG
GGGAGAACCGTATATAAGTGCAGTAGTCGCCGTGAACGTTCTTTTTCGCAACGGGTTTGCCGCCAGAACA
CAGGTAAGTGCCGTGTGTGGTTCCCGCGGGCCTGGCCTCTTTACGGGTTATGGCCCTTGCGTGCCTTGAA
TTACTTCCACCTGGCTGCAGTACGTGATTCTTGATCCCGAGCTTCGGGTTGGAAGTGGGTGGGAGAGTTC
GAGGCCTTGCGCTTAAGGAGCCCCTTCGCCTCGTGCTTGAGTTGAGGCCTGGCCTGGGCGCTGGGGCCGC
CGCGTGCGAATCTGGTGGCACCTTCGCGCCTGTCTCGCTGCTTTCGATAAGTCTCTAGCCATTTAAAATT
TTTGATGACCTGCTGCGACGCTTTTTTTCTGGCAAGATAGTCTTGTAAATGCGGGCCAAGATCTGCACAC
TGGTATTTCGGTTTTTGGGGCCGCGGGCGGCGACGGGGCCCGTGCGTCCCAGCGCACATGTTCGGCGAGG
CGGGGCCTGCGAGCGCGGCCACCGAGAATCGGACGGGGGTAGTCTCAAGCTGGCCGGCCTGCTCTGGTGC
CTGGCCTCGCGCCGCCGTGTATCGCCCCGCCCTGGGCGGCAAGGCTGGCCCGGTCGGCACCAGTTGCGTG
AGCGGAAAGATGGCCGCTTCCCGGCCCTGCTGCAGGGAGCTCAAAATGGAGGACGCGGCGCTCGGGAGAG
CGGGCGGGTGAGTCACCCACACAAAGGAAAAGGGCCTTTCCGTCCTCAGCCGTCGCTTCATGTGACTCCA
CGGAGTACCGGGCGCCGTCCAGGCACCTCGATTAGTTCTCGAGCTTTTGGAGTACGTCGTCTTTAGGTTG
GGGGGAGGGGTTTTATGCGATGGAGTTTCCCCACACTGAGTGGGTGGAGACTGAAGTTAGGCCAGCTTGG
CACTTGATGTAATTCTCCTTGGAATTTGCCCTTTTTGAGTTTGGATCTTGGTTCATTCTCAAGCCTCAGA
CAGTGGTTCAAAGTTTTTTTCTTCCATTTCAGGTGTCGTGAAGCGGCCCTGCAGATATCAACAAGTTTGT
ACAAAAAAGTTGGCATGAACAACGGCGGCAAAGCCGAGAAGGAGAACACCCCGAGCGAGGCCAACCTTCA
GGAGGAGGAGGTCCGGACCCTATTTGTCAGTGGCCTTCCTCTGGATATCAAACCTCGGGAGCTCTATCTG
CTTTTCAGACCATTTAAGGGCTATGAGGGTTCTCTTATAAAGCTCACATCTAAACAGCCTGTAGGTTTTG
TCAGTTTTGACAGTCGCTCAGAAGCAGAGGCTGCAAAGAATGCTTTGAATGGCATCCGCTTCGATCCTGA
AATTCCGCAAACACTACGACTAGAGTTTGCTAAGGCAAACACGAAGATGGCCAAGAACAAACTCGTAGGG
ACTCCAAACCCTAGTACTCCTCTGCCCAACACTGTACCTCAGTTCATTGCCAGAGAGCCATTCCCAGCTT
TCTTGTACAAAGTGGTTCGTCCCGTGGCTGTCATCAGTGGTGAGGAGGACTCAGCCAGCCCACTGCACCA
CATCAACCACGGCATCACCACGCCCTCGTCACTGGATGCGGGGCCCGACACTGTGGTCATTGGCATGACT
CGCATCCCTGTCATTGAGAACCCCCAGTACTTCCGTCAGGGACACAACTGCCACAAGCCGGACACGTGGG
TCTTTTCAAACATAGACAATCATGGGATATTAAACTTGAAGGACAATAGAGATCATCTAGTCCCATCAAC
TCACTATATATATGAGGAACCTGAGGTCCAGAGTGGGGAAGTGTCTTACCCAAGGTCACATGGTTTCAGA
GAAATTATGTTGAATCCAATAAGCCTTCCCGGACATTCCAAGCCTCTTAACCATGGCATCTATGTTGAGG
ATGTCAATGTTTATTTCAGCAAAGGACGTCATGGCTTTTAACACCCAACTTTTCTATACAAAGTGGTTGA
TATCCAGCACAGTGGCGGCCGCTCGAGTCTAGAGGGCCCGCGGTTCGAAGGTAAGCCTATCCCTAACCCT
CTCCTCGGTCTCGATTCTACGCGTACCGGTTAGTAATGAGATCCCTCCCCCCCCCCTAACGTTACTGGCC
GAAGCCGCTTGGAATAAGGCCGGTGTGCGTTTGTCTATATGTTATTTTCCACCATATTGCCGTCTTTTGG
CAATGTGAGGGCCCGGAAACCTGGCCCTGTCTTCTTGACGAGCATTCCTAGGGGTCTTTCCCCTCTCGCC
AAAGGAATGCAAGGTCTGTTGAATGTCGTGAAGGAAGCAGTTCCTCTGGAAGCTTCTTGAAGACAAACAA
CGTCTGTAGCGACCCTTTGCAGGCAGCGGAACCCCCCACCTGGCGACAGGTGCCTCTGCGGCCAAAAGCC
ACGTGTATAAGATACACCTGCAAAGGCGGCACAACCCCAGTGCCACGTTGTGAGTTGGATAGTTGTGGAA
AGAGTCAAATGGCTCTCCTCAAGCGTATTCAACAAGGGGCTGAAGGATGCCCAGAAGGTACCCCATTGTA
TGGGATCTGATCTGGGGCCTCGGTGCACATGCTTTACATGTGTTTAGTCGAGGTTAAAAAAACGTCTAGG
CCCCCCGAACCACGGGGACGTGGTTTTCCTTTGAAAAACACGATGATAATATGGCCACACATATGACCGA
GTACAAGCCCACGGTGCGCCTCGCCACCCGCGACGACGTCCCCAGGGCCGTACGCACCCTCGCCGCCGCG
TTCGCCGACTACCCCGCCACGCGCCACACCGTCGATCCGGACCGCCACATCGAGCGGGTCACCGAGCTGC
AAGAACTCTTCCTCACGCGCGTCGGGCTCGACATCGGCAAGGTGTGGGTCGCGGACGACGGCGCCGCGGT
GGCGGTCTGGACCACGCCGGAGAGCGTCGAAGCGGGGGCGGTGTTCGCCGAGATCGGCCCGCGCATGGCC
GAGTTGAGCGGTTCCCGGCTGGCCGCGCAGCAACAGATGGAAGGCCTCCTGGCGCCGCACCGGCCCAAGG
AGCCCGCGTGGTTCCTGGCCACCGTCGGCGTCTCGCCCGACCACCAGGGCAAGGGTCTGGGCAGCGCCGT
CGTGCTCCCCGGAGTGGAGGCGGCCGAGCGCGCCGGGGTGCCCGCCTTCCTGGAGACCTCCGCGCCCCGC
AACCTCCCCTTCTACGAGCGGCTCGGCTTCACCGTCACCGCCGACGTCGAGGTGCCCGAAGGACCGCGCA
CCTGGTGCATGACCCGCAAGCCCGGTGCCTAAATCGATAGATCCTAATCAACCTCTGGATTACAAAATTT
GTGAAAGATTGACTGGTATTCTTAACTATGTTGCTCCTTTTACGCTATGTGGATACGCTGCTTTAATGCC
TTTGTATCATGCTATTGCTTCCCGTATGGCTTTCATTTTCTCCTCCTTGTATAAATCCTGGTTGCTGTCT
CTTTATGAGGAGTTGTGGCCCGTTGTCAGGCAACGTGGCGTGGTGTGCACTGTGTTTGCTGACGCAACCC
CCACTGGTTGGGGCATTGCCACCACCTGTCAGCTCCTTTCCGGGACTTTCGCTTTCCCCCTCCCTATTGC
CACGGCGGAACTCATCGCCGCCTGCCTTGCCCGCTGCTGGACAGGGGCTCGGCTGTTGGGCACTGACAAT
TCCGTGGTGTTGTCGGGGAAATCATCGTCCTTTCCTTGGCTGCTCGCCTGTGTTGCCACCTGGATTCTGC
GCGGGACGTCCTTCTGCTACGTCCCTTCGGCCCTCAATCCAGCGGACCTTCCTTCCCGCGGCCTGCTGCC
GGCTCTGCGGCCTCTTCCGCGTCTTCGCCTTCGCCCTCAGACGAGTCGGATCTCCCTTTGGGCCGCCTCC
CCGCCTGAGATCCTTTAAGACCAATGACTTACAAGGCAGCTGTAGATCTTAGCCACTTTTTAAAAGAAAA
GGGGGGACTGGAAGGGCTAATTCACTCCCAACGAAGACAAGATCTGCTTTTTGCTTGTACTGGGTCTCTC
TGGTTAGACCAGATCTGAGCCTGGGAGCTCTCTGGCTAACTAGGGAACCCACTGCTTAAGCCTCAATAAA
GCTTGCCTTGAGTGCTTCAAGTAGTGTGTGCCCGTCTGTTGTGTGACTCTGGTAACTAGAGATCCCTCAG
ACCCTTTTAGTCAGTGTGGAAAATCTCTAGCAGTAGTAGTTCATGTCATCTTATTATTCAGTATTTATAA
CTTGCAAAGAAATGAATATCAGAGAGTGAGAGGCCCGGGTTAATTAAGGAAAGGGCTAGATCATTCTTGA
AGACGAAAGGGCCTCGTGATACGCCTATTTTTATAGGTTAATGTCATGATAATAATGGTTTCTTAGACGT
CAGGTGGCACTTTTCGGGGAAATGTGCGCGGAACCCCTATTTGTTTATTTTTCTAAATACATTCAAATAT
GTATCCGCTCATGAGACAATAACCCTGATAAATGCTTCAATAATATTGAAAAAGGAAGAGTATGAGTATT
CAACATTTCCGTGTCGCCCTTATTCCCTTTTTTGCGGCATTTTGCCTTCCTGTTTTTGCTCACCCAGAAA
CGCTGGTGAAAGTAAAAGATGCTGAAGATCAGTTGGGTGCACGAGTGGGTTACATCGAACTGGATCTCAA
CAGCGGTAAGATCCTTGAGAGTTTTCGCCCCGAAGAACGTTTTCCAATGATGAGCACTTTTAAAGTTCTG
CTATGTGGCGCGGTATTATCCCGTGTTGACGCCGGGCAAGAGCAACTCGGTCGCCGCATACACTATTCTC
AGAATGACTTGGTTGAGTACTCACCAGTCACAGAAAAGCATCTTACGGATGGCATGACAGTAAGAGAATT
ATGCAGTGCTGCCATAACCATGAGTGATAACACTGCGGCCAACTTACTTCTGACAACGATCGGAGGACCG
AAGGAGCTAACCGCTTTTTTGCACAACATGGGGGATCATGTAACTCGCCTTGATCGTTGGGAACCGGAGC
TGAATGAAGCCATACCAAACGACGAGCGTGACACCACGATGCCTGTAGCAATGGCAACAACGTTGCGCAA
ACTATTAACTGGCGAACTACTTACTCTAGCTTCCCGGCAACAATTAATAGACTGGATGGAGGCGGATAAA
GTTGCAGGACCACTTCTGCGCTCGGCCCTTCCGGCTGGCTGGTTTATTGCTGATAAATCTGGAGCCGGTG
AGCGTGGGTCTCGCGGTATCATTGCAGCACTGGGGCCAGATGGTAAGCCCTCCCGTATCGTAGTTATCTA
CACGACGGGGAGTCAGGCAACTATGGATGAACGAAATAGACAGATCGCTGAGATAGGTGCCTCACTGATT
AAGCATTGGTAACTGTCAGACCAAGTTTACTCATATATACTTTAGATTGATTTAAAACTTCATTTTTAAT
TTAAAAGGATCTAGGTGAAGATCCTTTTTGATAATCTCATGACCAAAATCCCTTAACGTGAGTTTTCGTT
CCACTGAGCGTCAGACCCCGTAGAAAAGATCAAAGGATCTTCTTGAGATCCTTTTTTTCTGCGCGTAATC
TGCTGCTTGCAAACAAAAAAACCACCGCTACCAGCGGTGGTTTGTTTGCCGGATCAAGAGCTACCAACTC
TTTTTCCGAAGGTAACTGGCTTCAGCAGAGCGCAGATACCAAATACTGTTCTTCTAGTGTAGCCGTAGTT
AGGCCACCACTTCAAGAACTCTGTAGCACCGCCTACATACCTCGCTCTGCTAATCCTGTTACCAGTGGCT
GCTGCCAGTGGCGATAAGTCGTGTCTTACCGGGTTGGACTCAAGACGATAGTTACCGGATAAGGCGCAGC
GGTCGGGCTGAACGGGGGGTTCGTGCACACAGCCCAGCTTGGAGCGAACGACCTACACCGAACTGAGATA
CCTACAGCGTGAGCTATGAGAAAGCGCCACGCTTCCCGAAGGGAGAAAGGCGGACAGGTATCCGGTAAGC
GGCAGGGTCGGAACAGGAGAGCGCACGAGGGAGCTTCCAGGGGGAAACGCCTGGTATCTTTATAGTCCTG
TCGGGTTTCGCCACCTCTGACTTGAGCGTCGATTTTTGTGATGCTCGTCAGGGGGGCGGAGCCTATGGAA
AAACGCCAGCAACGCGGCCTTTTTACGGTTCCTGGCCTTTTGCTGGCCTTTTGCTCACATGTTCTTTCCT
GCGTTATCCCCTGATTCTGTGGATAACCGTATTACCGCCTTTGAGTGAGCTGATACCGCTCGCCGCAGCC
GAACGACCGAGCGCAGCGAGTCAGTGAGCGAGGAAGCGGAAGAGCGCCCAATACGCAAACCGCCTCTCCC
CGCGCGTTGGCCGATTCATTAATGCAGCAAGCTCATGGCTGACTAATTTTTTTTATTTATGCAGAGGCCG
AGGCCGCCTCGGCCTCTGAGCTATTCCAGAAGTAGTGAGGAGGCTTTTTTGGAGGCCTAGGCTTTTGCAA
AAAGCTCCCCGTGGCACGACAGGTTTCCCGACTGGAAAGCGGGCAGTGAGCGCAACGCAATTAATGTGAG
TTAGCTCACTCATTAGGCACCCCAGGCTTTACACTTTATGCTTCCGGCTCGTATGTTGTGTGGAATTGTG
AGCGGATAACAATTTCACACAGGAAACAGCTATGACATGATTACGAATTTCACAAATAAAGCATTTTTTT
CACTGCATTCTAGTTGTGGTTTGTCCAAACTCATCAATGTATCTTATCATGTCTGGATCAACTGGATAAC
TCAAGCTAACCAAAATCATCCCAAACTTCCCACCCCATACCCTATTACCACTGCCAATTACCTGTGGTTT
CATTTACTCTAAACCTGTGATTCCTCTGAATTATTTTCATTTTAAAGAAATTGTATTTGTTAAATATGTA
CTACAAACTTAGTAGT
Features (pLannotate 1.2.2; 29 found; start..end, strand, type, name):
    377..634     +  LTR            5' LTR (truncated): truncated 5' long terminal repeat (LTR) from HIV-1
    681..806     +  misc_feature   HIV-1 Ψ: packaging signal of human immunodeficiency virus type 1
    790..1128    +  CDS            HIV-1 gag (fragment): gag protein from human immunodeficiency virus 1; gag
   1303..1536    +  misc_feature   RRE: The Rev response element (RRE) of HIV-1 allows for Rev-dependent mRNA export from the nucleus to the cytoplasm.
   1913..2013    +  CDS            Rev (fragment): human immunodeficiency virus 1 (HIV-1) Rev protein; rev; enhances nuclear export of unspliced and incompletely spliced viral mRNAs
   2058..2175    +  misc_feature   cPPT/CTS: central polypurine tract and central termination sequence of HIV-1
   2223..3401    +  promoter       EF-1α promoter: strong constitutive promoter for human elongation factor EF-1α
   3422..3439    +  protein_bind   attB1 (fragment): mutant version of attB; core recombination site for the Gateway® BP reaction BP Clonase™
   3445..3858    +  CDS            RBPMS (fragment): RBPMS_HUMAN - Also known as HERMES. Experimental evidence at protein level: Swiss-Prot protein existence level 1. Acts as a coactivator of transcriptional activity. Required to increase TGFB1/Smad-mediated transactivation. Acts through SMAD2, SMAD3 and SMAD4 to increase transcriptional activity. Increases phosphorylation of SMAD2 and SMAD3 on their C-terminal SSXS motif, possibly through recruitment of TGFBR1. Promotes the nuclear accumulation of SMAD2, SMAD3 and SMAD4 proteins (PubMed:26347403). Binds to poly(A) RNA (PubMed:17099224, PubMed:26347403). From Homo sapiens (Human).
   3845..3865    -  protein_bind   attB2: mutant version of attB; core recombination site for the Gateway® BP reaction BP Clonase™
   3871..4062    +  CDS            Ntrk3 (fragment): NTRK3_MOUSE - Also known as TrkC. Experimental evidence at protein level: Swiss-Prot protein existence level 1. Receptor tyrosine kinase involved in nervous system and probably heart development. Upon binding of its ligand NTF3/neurotrophin-3, NTRK3 autophosphorylates and activates different signaling pathways, including the phosphatidylinositol 3-kinase/AKT and the MAPK pathways, that control cell survival and differentiation. From Mus musculus (Mouse).
   4316..4334    -  protein_bind   attB4 (fragment): mutant version of attB; core recombination site for the Gateway® BP reaction BP Clonase™
   4390..4431    +  CDS            V5 tag: epitope tag from simian virus 5
   4557..5019    +  misc_feature   IRES: internal ribosome entry site (IRES) of the encephalomyocarditis virus (EMCV)
   5033..5630    +  CDS            PuroR (fragment): puromycin N-acetyltransferase; pac from Streptomyces; confers resistance to puromycin
   5646..6234    +  misc_feature   WPRE: woodchuck hepatitis virus posttranscriptional regulatory element
   6242..6307    +  CDS            nef (fragment): NEF_HV1Z2 - Experimental evidence at protein level: Swiss-Prot protein existence level 1. Extracellular Nef protein targets CD4(+) T-lymphocytes for apoptosis by interacting with CXCR4 surface receptors. From Human immunodeficiency virus type 1 group M subtype D (isolate Z2/CDC-Z34) (HIV-1).
   6309..6542    +  LTR            3' LTR (ΔU3): self-inactivating 3' long terminal repeat (LTR) from HIV-1
   6747..6851    +  promoter       AmpR promoter: bla
   6852..7712    +  CDS            AmpR: β-lactamase; bla; confers resistance to ampicillin, carbenicillin, and related antibiotics
   7883..8471    +  rep_origin     ori: high-copy-number ColE1/pMB1/pBR322/pUC origin of replication
   8654..8708    +  CDS            lacI (fragment): lac repressor; lacI; The lac repressor binds to the lac operator to inhibit transcription in E. coli. This inhibition can be relieved by adding lactose or isopropyl-β-D-thiogalactopyranoside (IPTG).
   8714..8807    +  rep_origin     SV40 ori (fragment): SV40 origin of replication
   8832..8869    +  CDS            lacI (fragment): lac repressor; lacI; The lac repressor binds to the lac operator to inhibit transcription in E. coli. This inhibition can be relieved by adding lactose or isopropyl-β-D-thiogalactopyranoside (IPTG).
   8882..8903    +  protein_bind   CAP binding site: CAP binding activates transcription in the presence of cAMP. E. coli catabolite activator protein
   8918..8948    +  promoter       lac promoter: promoter for the E. coli lac operon
   8956..8972    +  protein_bind   lac operator: The lac repressor binds to the lac operator to inhibit transcription in E. coli. This inhibition can be relieved by adding lactose or isopropyl-β-D-thiogalactopyranoside (IPTG). lac repressor encoded by lacI
   9006..9089    +  polyA_signal   SV40 poly(A) signal (fragment): SV40 polyadenylation signal
   9256..329     +  CDS            nef (fragment) (across the origin): NEF_HV1BR - Experimental evidence at protein level: Swiss-Prot protein existence level 1. Extracellular Nef protein targets CD4(+) T-lymphocytes for apoptosis by interacting with CXCR4 surface receptors (PubMed:14990729). From Human immunodeficiency virus type 1 group M subtype B (isolate BRU/LAI) (HIV-1).
