[The description below was written by a language model from this plasmid's Addgene catalogue record and pLannotate feature annotations shown in this document.]
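Description:
pHAGE-RBPMS__NTRK3 is an HIV-1-derived lentiviral expression plasmid built on the pHAGE backbone to deliver a human RBPMS–NTRK3 gene fusion into mammalian cells. It is maintained in E. coli through a high-copy ColE1/pUC-type origin and selected with ampicillin via the β-lactamase gene. The recombination-limiting Stbl3 strain is recorded as the growth host, as is usual for LTR-containing plasmids. The transfer cassette is flanked by a truncated 5' LTR and a self-inactivating ΔU3 3' LTR. It carries the Ψ packaging signal with an adjoining gag fragment, the Rev response element for Rev-dependent nuclear export of the genomic RNA, and the cPPT/CTS element, which aids nuclear import and transduction.

Within this cassette, the constitutive human EF-1α promoter drives the fusion open reading frame, which was introduced by Gateway cloning and is bordered by attB-type recombination remnants. The automated annotation recognises an RBPMS fragment followed by an NTRK3 fragment. The latter matched the mouse orthologue, although the catalogue lists the insert as human. Only part of the region between the attB sites is annotated, so the exact fusion breakpoints cannot be read from the table. An attB2-like site is also called at the junction between the two gene fragments. A V5 epitope tag lies downstream of the insert, but the record does not confirm that it is read in frame. An EMCV IRES then allows puromycin N-acetyltransferase to be translated from the same transcript, so transduced cells can be selected with puromycin. A WPRE enhances transcript expression. The plasmid was deposited with a study on the systematic functional annotation of somatic alterations in cancer, and its stated purpose is lentiviral expression of this kinase fusion.
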