Addgene plasmid #116836: pHAGE-RBPMS__NTRK3
Purpose: Lentiviral expression of RBPMS__NTRK3 fusion
Depositing lab: Gordon Mills & Kenneth Scott. Depositing organization: Baylor College of Medicine. Publication: Systematic Functional Annotation of Somatic Mutations in Cancer. Ng PK, Li J, Jeong KJ, Shao S, Chen H, Tsang YH, Sengupta S, Wang Z, Bhavana VH, Tran R, Soewito S, Minussi DC, Moreno D, Kong K, Dogruluk T, Lu H, Gao J, Tokheim C, Zhou DC, Johnson AM, Zeng J, Ip CKM, Ju Z, Wester M, Yu S, Li Y, Vellano CP, Schultz N, Karchin R, Ding L, Lu Y, Cheung LWT, Chen K, Shaw KR, Meric-Bernstam F, Scott KL, Yi S, Sahni N, Liang H, Mills GB. Cancer Cell. 2018 Mar 12;33(3):450-462.e10. doi: 10.1016/j.ccell.2018.01.021. PubMed 29533785.
Backbone
  Vector backbone: pHAGE
  Vector type: Lentiviral
Growth in bacteria
  Bacterial resistance: Ampicillin, 100 μg/mL
  Growth temperature: 37°C
  Growth strain: Stbl3
  Copy number: High Copy
Gene/Insert
  Gene/Insert name: RBPMS__NTRK3
  Species: H. sapiens (human)
  Cloning method: Gateway Cloning
Terms and licenses: Academic/Nonprofit Terms; Industry Terms: Not Available to Industry
How to cite: pHAGE-RBPMS__NTRK3 was a gift from Gordon Mills & Kenneth Scott (Addgene plasmid # 116836 ; http://n2t.net/addgene:116836 ; RRID:Addgene_116836)
