>Addgene plasmid #116836 | pHAGE-RBPMS__NTRK3 | depositor partial sequence | sequence record 219712 | insert
ATGAACAACGGCGGCAAAGCCGAGAAGGAGAACACCCCGAGCGAGGCCAACCTTCAGGAGGAGGAGGTCC
GGACCCTATTTGTCAGTGGCCTTCCTCTGGATATCAAACCTCGGGAGCTCTATCTGCTTTTCAGACCATT
TAAGGGCTATGAGGGTTCTCTTATAAAGCTCACATCTAAACAGCCTGTAGGTTTTGTCAGTTTTGACAGT
CGCTCAGAAGCAGAGGCTGCAAAGAATGCTTTGAATGGCATCCGCTTCGATCCTGAAATTCCGCAAACAC
TACGACTAGAGTTTGCTAAGGCAAACACGAAGATGGCCAAGAACAAACTCGTAGGGACTCCAAACCCCAG
TACTCCTCTGCCCAACACTGTACCTCAGTTCATTGCCAGAGAGCCATTCCCAGCTTTCTTGTACAAAGTG
GTTCGTCCCGTGGCTGTCATCAGTGGTGAGGAGGACTCAGCCAGCCCACTGCACCACATCAACCACGGCA
TCACCACGCCCTCGTCACTGGATGCGGGGCCCGACACTGTGGTCATTGGCATGACTCGCATCCCTGTCAT
TGAGAACCCCCAGTACTTCCGTCAGGGACACAACTGCCACAAGCCGGACACGTGGGTCTTTTCAAACATA
GACAATCATGGGATATTAAACTTGAAGGACAATAGAGATCATCTAGTCCCATCAACTCACTATATATATG
AGGAACCTGAGGTCCAGAGTGGGGAAGTGTCTTACCCAAGGTCACATGGTTTCAGAGAAATTATGTTGAA
TCCAATAAGCCTTCCCGGACATTCCAAGCCTCTTAACCATGGCATCTATGTTGAGGATGTCAATGTTTAT
TTCAGCAAAGGACGTCATGGCTTT
